>Addgene plasmid #97033 | 371-R | addgene full sequence | sequence record 182501 | Addgene NGS Result
TTCTTGAAGACGAAAGGGCCTCGTGATACGCCTATTTTTATAGGTTAATGTCATGATAATAATGGTTTCT
TAGACGTCAGGTGGCACTTTTCGGGGAAATGTGCGCGGAACCCCTATTTGTTTATTTTTCTAAATACATT
CAAATATGTATCCGCTCATGAGACAATAACCCTGATAAATGCTTCAATAACATTGAAAAAGGAAGAGTAT
GAGTATTCAACATTTCCGTGTCGCCCTTATTCCCTTTTTTGCGGCATTTTGCCTTCCTGTTTTTGCTCAC
CCAGAAACGCTGGTGAAAGTAAAAGATGCTGAAGATCAGTTGGGTGCACGAGTGGGTTACATCGAACTGG
ATCTCAACAGCGGTAAGATCCTTGAGAGTTTTCGCCCCGAAGAACGTTTTCCAATGATGAGCACTTTTAA
AGTTCTGCTATGTGGCGCGGTATTATCCCGTGTTGACGCCGGGCAAGAGCAACTCGGTCGCCGCATACAC
TATTCTCAGAATGACTTGGTTGAGTACTCACCAGTCACAGAAAAGCATCTTACGGATGGCATGACAGTAA
GAGAATTATGCAGTGCTGCCATAACCATGAGTGATAACACTGCGGCCAACTTACTTCTGACAACGATCGG
AGGACCGAAGGAGCTAACCGCTTTTTTGCACAACATGGGGGATCATGTAACTCGCCTTGATCGTTGGGAA
CCGGAGCTGAATGAAGCCATACCAAACGACGAGCGTGACACCACGATGCCTGCAGCAATGGCAACAACGT
TGCGCAAACTATTAACTGGCGAACTACTTACTCTAGCTTCCCGGCAACAATTAATAGACTGGATGGAGGC
GGATAAAGTTGCAGGACCACTTCTGCGCTCGGCCCTTCCGGCTGGCTGGTTTATTGCTGATAAATCTGGA
GCCGGTGAGCGTGGGTCTCGCGGTATCATTGCAGCACTGGGGCCAGATGGTAAGCCCTCCCGTATCGTAG
TTATCTACACGACGGGGAGTCAGGCAACTATGGATGAACGAAATAGACAGATCGCTGAGATAGGTGCCTC
ACTGATTAAGCATTGGTAACTGTCAGACCAAGTTTACTCATATATACTTTAGATTGATTTAAAACTTCAT
TTTTAATTTAAAAGGATCTAGGTGAAGATCCTTTTTGATAATCTCATGACCAAAATCCCTTAACGTGAGT
TTTCGTTCCACTGAGCGTCAGACCCCGTAGAAAAGATCAAAGGATCTTCTTGAGATCCTTTTTTTCTGCG
CGTAATCTGCTGCTTGCAAACAAAAAAACCACCGCTACCAGCGGTGGTTTGTTTGCCGGATCAAGAGCTA
CCAACTCTTTTTCCGAAGGTAACTGGCTTCAGCAGAGCGCAGATACCAAATACTGTCCTTCTAGTGTAGC
CGTAGTTAGGCCACCACTTCAAGAACTCTGTAGCACCGCCTACATACCTCGCTCTGCTAATCCTGTTACC
AGTGGCTGCTGCCAGTGGCGATAAGTCGTGTCTTACCGGGTTGGACTCAAGACGATAGTTACCGGATAAG
GCGCAGCGGTCGGGCTGAACGGGGGGTTCGTGCACACAGCCCAGCTTGGAGCGAACGACCTACACCGAAC
TGAGATACCTACAGCGTGAGCTATGAGAAAGCGCCACGCTTCCCGAAGGGAGAAAGGCGGACAGGTATCC
GGTAAGCGGCAGGGTCGGAACAGGAGAGCGCACGAGGGAGCTTCCAGGGGGAAACGCCTGGTATCTTTAT
AGTCCTGTCGGGTTTCGCCACCTCTGACTTGAGCGTCGATTTTTGTGATGCTCGTCAGGGGGGCGGAGCC
TATGGAAAAACGCCAGCAACGCGGCCTTTTTACGGTTCCTGGCCTTTTGCTGGCCTTTTGCTCACATGTT
CTTTCCTGCGTTATCCCCTGATTCTGTGGATAACCGTATTACCGCCTTTGAGTGAGCTGATACCGCTCGC
CGCAGCCGAACGACCGAGCGCAGCGAGTCAGTGAGCGAGGAAGCGGAAGAGGCGCGCCATGCGGTATTTT
CTCCTTACGCATCTGTGCGGTATTTCACACCGCAATGGTGCACTCTCAGTACAATCTGCTCTGATGCCGC
ATAGTTAAGCCAGTATACACTCCGCTATCGCTACGTGACTGGGTCATGGCTGCGCCCCGACACCCGCCAA
CACCCGCTGACGCGCCCTGACGGGCTTGTCTGCTCCCGGCATCCGCTTACAGACAAGCTGTGACCGTCTC
CGGGAGCTGCATGTGTCAGAGGTTTTCACCGTCATCACCGAAACGCGCGAGGCAGCTGCGGTAAAGCTCA
TCAGCGTGGTCGTGAAGCGATTCACAGATGTCTGCCTGTTCATCCGCGTCCAGCTCGTTGAGTTTCTCCA
GAAGCGTTAATGTCTGGCTTCTGATAAAGCGGGCCATGTTAAGGGCGGTTTTTTCCTGTTTGGTCACTGA
TGCCTCCGTGTAAGGGGGATTTCTGTTCATGGGGGTAATGATACCGATGAAACGAGAGAGGATGCTCACG
ATACGGGTTACTGATGATGAACATGCCCGGTTACTGGAACGTTGTGAGGGTAAACAACTGGCGGTATGGA
TGCGGCGGGACCAGAGAAAAATCACTCAGGGTCAATGCCAGCGCTTCGTTAATACAGATGTAGGTGTTCC
ACAGGGTAGCCAGCAGCATCCTGCGATGCAGATCCGGAACATAATGGTGCAGGGCGCTGACTTCCGCGTT
TCCAGACTTTACGAAACACGGAAACCGAAGACCATTCATGTTGTTGCTCAGGTCGCAGACGTTTTGCAGC
AGCAGTCGCTTCACGTTCGCTCGCGTATCGGTGATTCATTCTGCTAACCAGTAAGGCAACCCCGCCAGCC
TAGCCGGGTCCTCAACGACAGGAGCACGATCATGCGCACCCGTGGCCAGGACCCAACGCTGCCCGAGATG
CGCCGCGTGCGGCTGCTGGAGATGGCGGACGCGATGGATATGTTCTGCCAAGGGTTGGTTTGCGCATTCA
CAGTTCTCCGCAAGAATTGATTGGCTCCAATTCTTGGAGTGGTGAATCCGTTAGCGAGGTGCCGCCGGCT
TCCATTCAGGTCGAGGTGGCCCGGCTCCATGCACCGCGACGCAACGCGGGGAGGCAGACAAGGTATAGGG
CGGCGCCTACAATCCATGCCAACCCGTTCCATGTGCTCGCCGAGGCGGCATAAATCGCCGTGACGATCAG
CGGTCCAATGATCGAAGTTAGGCTGGTAAGAGCCGCGAGCGATCCTTGAAGCTGTCCCTGATGGTCGTCA
TCTACCTGCCTGGACAGCATGGCCTGCAACGCGGGCATCCCGATGCCGCCGGAAGCGAGAAGAATCATAA
TGGGGAAGGCCATCCAGCCTCGCGTCGCGAACGCCAGCAAGACGTAGCCCAGCGCGTCGGCCGCCATGCC
GGCGATAATGGCCTGCTTCTCGCCGAAACGTTTGGTGGCGGGACCAGTGACGAAGGCTTGAGCGAGGGCG
TGCAAGATTCCGAATACCGCAAGCGACAGGCCGATCATCGTCGCGCTCCAGCGAAAGCGGTCCTCGCCGA
AAATGACCCAGAGCGCTGCCGGCACCTGTCCTACGAGTTGCATGATAAAGAAGACAGTCATAAGTGCGGC
GACGATAGTCATGCCCCGCGCCCACCGGAAGGAGCTGACTGGGTTGAAGGCTCTCAAGGGCATCGGTCGA
CGCTCTCCCTTATGCGACTCCTGCATTAGGAAGCAGCCCAGTAGTAGGTTGAGGCCGTTGAGCACCGCCG
CCGCAAGGAATGGTGCATGCAAGGAGATGGCGCCCAACAGTCCCCCGGCCACGGGGCCTGCCACCATACC
CACGCCGAAACAAGCGCTCATGAGCCCGAAGTGGCGAGCCCGATCTTCCCCATCGGTGATGTCGGCGATA
TAGGCGCCAGCAACCGCACCTGTGGCGCCGGTGATGCCGGCCACGATGCGTCCGGCGTAGAGGATCGAGA
TCTCGATCCCGCGAAATTAATACGACTCACTATAGGGAGACCACAACGGTTTCCCTCTAGTGCCGGCTCC
GGAGAGCTCTTTAATGCGGCCGCTTAATTAAGTTCACTGCCGTATAGGCAGCTAAGAAAATTAACTAGAA
ATAATTTTGTTTAACTTTAAGAAGGAGATATACATATGGCTAGCTGGAGCCACCCGCAGTTCGAAAAAGG
CGCCGAAAACCTGTACTTCCAATCCAATATTGGAAGTGGATAACGGATCGCGATCGCCCTGCAGGCCGGC
CGGTACCACGCGTGCGCGCTGATCCGGCTGCTAACAAAGCCCGAAAGGAAGCTGAGTTGGCTGCTGCCAC
CGCTGAGCAATAACTAGCATAACCCCTTGGGGCCTCTAAACGGGTCTTGAGGGGTTTTTTGCTGAAAGGA
GGAACTATATCCGGATATCCACAGGACGGGTGTGGTCGCCATGATCGCGTAGTCGATAGTGGCTCCAAGT
AGCGAAGCGAGCAGGACTGGGCGGCGGCCAAAGCGGTCGGACAGTGCTCCGAGAACGGGTGCGCATAGAA
ATTGCATCAACGCATATAGCGCTAGCAGCACGCCATAGTGACTGGCGATGCTGTCGGAATGGACGATATC
CCGCAAGAGGCCCGGCAGTACCGGCATAACCAAGCCTATGCCTACAGCATCCAGGGTGACGGTGCCGAGG
ATGACGATGAGCGCATTGTTAGATTTCATACACGGTGCCTGACTGCGTTAGCAATTTAACTGTGATAAAC
TACCGCATTAAAGCTTATCGATGATAAGCTGTCAAACATGAGAA
Features (pLannotate 1.2.2; 16 found; start..end, strand, type, name):
    104..208     +  promoter       AmpR promoter: bla
    209..1069    +  CDS            AmpR: β-lactamase; bla; confers resistance to ampicillin, carbenicillin, and related antibiotics
   1240..1828    +  rep_origin     ori: high-copy-number ColE1/pMB1/pBR322/pUC origin of replication
   2019..2154    -  misc_feature   bom: basis of mobility region from pBR322
   2256..2447    -  CDS            rop: Rop protein, which maintains plasmids at low copy number; rop
   2464..2844    +  CDS            YPB1_ECOLX: Protein predicted: Swiss-Prot protein existence level 4. From Escherichia coli.
   3086..3986    -  CDS            TcR (fragment): tetracycline efflux protein; tet; confers resistance to tetracycline
   4008..4026    +  promoter       T7 promoter: promoter for bacteriophage T7 RNA polymerase
   4091..4118    +  ncRNA          CRISPR-DR4: Accession: RF01317 - CRISPR RNA direct repeat element
   4136..4158    +  RBS            RBS: efficient ribosome binding site from bacteriophage T7 gene 10 (Olins and Rangwala, 1989)
   4175..4197    +  CDS            Strep-Tag II (fragment): peptide that binds Strep-Tactin®, an engineered form of streptavidin
   4205..4221    +  CDS            TEV site (fragment): tobacco etch virus (TEV) protease recognition and cleavage site
   4297..4346    +  CDS            SET1 (fragment): solubility-enhancement tag derived from T7 phage gene 10B
   4354..4401    +  terminator     T7 terminator: transcription terminator for bacteriophage T7 RNA polymerase
   4427..4719    -  CDS            TcR (fragment): tetracycline efflux protein; tet; confers resistance to tetracycline
   4767..4795    -  promoter       tet promoter: E. coli promoter for tetracycline efflux protein gene
