[The description below was written by a language model from this plasmid's Addgene catalogue record and pLannotate feature annotations shown in this document.]
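Description:
371-R is an empty bacterial expression backbone of the pET family, about 4.8 kb, designed for ligation-independent cloning (LIC) of an open reading frame behind an N-terminal StrepII tag and TEV protease cleavage site. It is propagated in E. coli under ampicillin selection (β-lactamase with its own promoter) and replicates from a ColE1/pBR322-type origin. The adjacent rop gene and bom region fit the low copy number recorded for the plasmid. The annotation also picks up two fragments of the tetracycline resistance gene and its promoter flanking the expression cassette. These appear to be pBR322-derived remnants interrupted by the cassette, not a working marker.

The expression cassette runs from a T7 promoter through a CRISPR direct-repeat element, a T7 gene 10 ribosome binding site, the Strep-Tag II and TEV site coding sequences, the cloning region and a T7 terminator. A short hit annotated as a SET1 solubility-tag fragment lies just upstream of the terminator. It probably reflects T7 gene 10-derived sequence, since the record describes no such tag. Transcription depends on T7 RNA polymerase supplied by the expression host.

According to the depositor, the repeat element is a Csy4 target sequence placed upstream of each ribosome binding site in the 371-series. When Csy4 is co-expressed, a polycistronic mRNA is cleaved ahead of each message, which is intended to avoid detrimental structures in long transcripts. The vector is linearised with SspI for LIC. BioBrick-style NotI, PacI, AsiSI and SbfI sites flank the inserted ORF so that cassettes can be subcloned together into polycistronic co-expression constructs. The product can be purified on Strep-Tactin and the tag then removed with TEV protease.
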