Addgene plasmid #97033: 371-R
Purpose: (Empty Backbone) StrepII-tev-yORF
Depositing lab: Chris Jeans. Depositing organization: University of California, Berkeley.
Backbone
  Vector backbone: pET
  Backbone size (bp): 4807
  Vector type: Bacterial Expression
  Promoter: T7
  Tag / fusion protein: StrepII tag (N terminal on backbone); TEV cleavage site (N terminal on backbone)
Growth in bacteria
  Bacterial resistance: Ampicillin, 100 μg/mL
  Growth temperature: 37°C
  Growth strain: DH5alpha
  Copy number: Low Copy
Gene/Insert
  Cloning method: Ligation Independent Cloning
  Sequencing primers: 5′ T7 Forward; 3′ T7 Reverse
Terms and licenses: Academic/Nonprofit Terms; Industry Terms: Not Available to Industry
Depositor comments: This plasmid is an empty vector to be used with a LIC cloning protocol. It has a TEV cleavable StrepII fusion tag on the N-terminus. To clone into this vector, add LIC fusion tags to the 5' end of your PCR primers. Forward - 5'TACTTCCAATCCAATGCA3' Reverse - 5'TTATCCACTTCCAATGTTATTA3' Linearize the plasmid with SspI and gel purify. When digesting the DNA with T4 polymerase for LIC, use dCTP for insert and dGTP for vector. Series 9 vectors have BioBrick restriction sites to facilitate subcloning reactions to make polycistronic expression vectors. NotI, PacI, AsiSI, and SbfI are the restriction enzyme sites that flank your open reading frame. More information on this vector can be found through http://qb3.berkeley.edu/qb3/macrolab/. In the 371-Series plasmids, upstream of each ribosome binding site is a Csy4 target sequence that allows the polycistronic mRNA to be cleaved upstream of each message when your plasmid is co-expressed with the Csy4 protein. By cleaving the message we hope to avoid detrimental mRNA structures that may result from having a long polycistronic message.
How to cite: 371-R was a gift from Chris Jeans (Addgene plasmid # 97033 ; http://n2t.net/addgene:97033 ; RRID:Addgene_97033)
